Addgene plasmid #12929: DCT.VV.Orf241
Purpose: This plasmid was designed for screening purposes and may contain discrepancies relative to the current canonical GenBank version of the gene.
Depositing lab: Jack Bennink & Jon Yewdell. Depositing organization: National Institute of Allergy and Infectious Diseases (NIAID). Publication: Identification of poxvirus CD8+ T cell determinants to enable rational design and characterization of smallpox vaccines. Tscharke DC, Karupiah G, Zhou J, Palmore T, Irvine KR, Haeryfar SM, Williams S, Sidney J, Sette A, Bennink JR, Yewdell JW. J Exp Med. 2005 January 3; 201(1): 95–104. 10.1084/jem.20041912 PubMed 15623576.
Backbone
  Vector backbone: pcDNA 3.1D V5-His-TOPO
  Backbone manufacturer: Invitrogen
  Backbone size w/o insert (bp): 5514
  Vector type: Mammalian Expression
  Selectable markers: Neomycin (select with G418)
Growth in bacteria
  Bacterial resistance: Ampicillin, 100 μg/mL
  Growth temperature: 37°C
  Growth strain: DH5alpha
  Copy number: High Copy
Gene/Insert
  Gene/Insert name: VV.Orf241
  Species: Vaccinia Virus
  Insert size (bp): 276
  Cloning method: Restriction Enzyme; 5′ cloning site BamHI (not destroyed); 3′ cloning site BamHI (not destroyed)
  Sequencing primers: 5′ Universal T7
Terms and licenses: Academic/Nonprofit Terms; Industry Terms: Not Available to Industry
Depositor comments: Please see the Vaccinia kit page ( https://www.addgene.org/vvorf/ ) for more information. The kit page contains the supplemental VVOrfData spreadsheet, which includes important information about this plasmid. The plasmid and insert names provided here relate only to this library. The name of the ORF (if present) in VACV strain Copenhagen and the name of the ORF (if annotated) in VACV strain WR sequence can be found in VVOrfData spreadsheet. Please note that the amino acid sequence given for each ORF in the spreadsheet may contain some errors. Additionally, changes from the expected sequence may be present in these plasmids. Please see Addgene's quality control sequence and sequencing notes in the VVOrfData spreadsheet before ordering this plasmid.
How to cite: DCT.VV.Orf241 was a gift from Jack Bennink & Jon Yewdell (Addgene plasmid # 12929 ; http://n2t.net/addgene:12929 ; RRID:Addgene_12929)
