[The description below was written by a language model from this plasmid's Addgene catalogue record.]
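Description:
DCT.VV.Orf241 is a mammalian expression plasmid built on the commercial pcDNA 3.1D V5-His-TOPO backbone (about 5.5 kb without insert) and carrying a short, 276 bp open reading frame from vaccinia virus. It is one member of a library of vaccinia ORF clones, and the "Orf241" designation is internal to that library. The corresponding gene names in the Copenhagen and WR strains are not given in the record and must be looked up in the library's supplementary data. The plasmid is maintained at high copy in E. coli under ampicillin selection, and the backbone also provides a neomycin resistance marker so that transfected mammalian cells can be selected with G418.

The record lists BamHI at both the 5′ and 3′ cloning sites, both left intact, and a universal T7 primer for sequencing into the insert from the 5′ side. No feature table is supplied and the promoter is not stated explicitly. Vectors of the pcDNA3.1 family conventionally drive expression from the CMV immediate-early promoter, with a T7 promoter upstream of the cloning site and optional C-terminal V5 and polyhistidine tags downstream. Whether the vaccinia ORF is in frame with those tags here is not recorded.

The library was made for screening, in work aimed at identifying poxvirus determinants recognised by CD8+ T cells to inform smallpox vaccine design and characterisation. Individual viral ORFs expressed in transfected cells can be tested for recognition by virus-specific T cells. Because the clones were made for screening, the depositors caution that the insert may differ from the canonical reference sequence, so it should be checked against the available quality-control sequencing.
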