>Addgene plasmid #12929 | DCT.VV.Orf241 | addgene partial sequence | sequence record 19318 | T7 5'-TAATACGACTCACTATAGGG-3'
GTACCCTTCACCGAATTCCAGCTGACCACCATGTACAACTCATCAATTCATACGCCGGAATATGATGTTA
TAATCCACGTAATTGAGCATCTCAAGCATCACAAACAATGCGTTCAGACTGTTACTAGTGGGATGGTCTT
CACCTCCCCAGTAAGTAGCAGCATATGCACAAAGTCCGATGATGGCCGAAATCTCTCTGATGGTTTTTTG
CTCATCCGGTATATAACAACGGATGATTTCTGCACAATCTTTGACATCATCCCACGGCATATTTTTTACC
AGCTCGCGAATGTCGATGAACACTAAGCAATTCCCGGGGATCCGAATAAAGGGTCAAGACAATTCTGCAG
ATATCCAGCACAGTGGCGGCCGCTCGAGTCTAGAGGGCCCGCGGTTCGAAGGTAAGCCTATCCCTAACCC
TCTCCTCGGTCTCGATTCTACGCGTACCGGTCATCATCACCATCACCATTGAGTTTAAACCCGCTGATCA
GCCTCGACTGTGCCTTCTAGTTGCCAGCCATCTGTTGTTTGCCCCTCCCCCGTGCCTTCCTTGACCCTGG
AAGGTGCCACTCCCACTGTCCTTTCCTAATAAAATGAGGAAATTGCATCGCATTGTCTGAGTAGGTGTCA
TTCTATTCTGGGGGGTGGGGTGGGGCAGGACAGCAAGGGGGAGGATTGGGAAGACAATAGCAGGCATGCT
GGGGATGCG
